Addgene plasmid #177046: pEPQD1CB0114
Purpose: MoClo Level 1, position 4, transcriptional unit for transient expression of geraniol 8-oxidase (CrG8H) from Catharanthus roseus driven by 35S promoter; contains a chloroplast transit peptide
Depositing lab: Nicola Patron. Depositing organization: Earlham Institute. Publication: Reconstitution of monoterpene indole alkaloid biosynthesis in genome engineered Nicotiana benthamiana. Dudley QM, Jo S, Guerrero DAS, Chhetry M, Smedley MA, Harwood WA, Sherden NH, O'Connor SE, Caputi L, Patron NJ. Commun Biol. 2022 Sep 10;5(1):949. doi: 10.1038/s42003-022-03904-w. PubMed 36088516.
Backbone
  Vector backbone: pICH47761
  Vector type: Synthetic Biology
Growth in bacteria
  Bacterial resistance: Ampicillin, 100 μg/mL
  Growth temperature: 37°C
  Growth strain: DH5alpha
  Copy number: High Copy
Gene/Insert
  Gene/Insert name: geraniol 8-oxidase (CrG8H) from Catharanthus roseus (alt name: P4_35SshortTMV-cTP_CrG8H-35Sterm)
  Species: Other
  Cloning method: Restriction Enzyme; 5′ cloning site Unknown (unknown if destroyed); 3′ cloning site Unknown (unknown if destroyed)
  Sequencing primers: 5′ CTGGTGGCAGGATATATTGTGGTG; 3′ GAACCCTGTGGTTGGCATGCACATAC
Terms and licenses: Academic/Nonprofit Terms; Industry Terms: Not Available to Industry
How to cite: pEPQD1CB0114 was a gift from Nicola Patron (Addgene plasmid # 177046 ; http://n2t.net/addgene:177046 ; RRID:Addgene_177046)
