[The description below was written by a language model from this plasmid's Addgene catalogue record and pLannotate feature annotations shown in this document.]
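Description:
pEPQD1CB0114 is a MoClo (Golden Gate modular cloning) Level 1 plasmid built in the pICH47761 acceptor, which corresponds to position 4 in the MoClo assembly hierarchy. It is a binary-type vector. Nopaline-type left and right T-DNA border repeats flank the cargo, so the transcriptional unit can be delivered into plant cells by Agrobacterium. The backbone carries both a high-copy ColE1/pUC-type origin for propagation in E. coli and the broad-host-range incP oriV together with its replication initiator gene trfA, which supports maintenance in Agrobacterium. Selection in bacteria is by ampicillin or carbenicillin through the β-lactamase gene under its own promoter. A very short TetR fragment is also annotated and appears to be a backbone remnant. No plant selectable marker is annotated between the borders, which fits the transient expression use stated in the record.

The payload is a single plant transcriptional unit. A short CaMV 35S promoter is followed by the tobacco mosaic virus Ω leader, which acts as a translational enhancer. The open reading frame begins with a fragment of the Nicotiana benthamiana RuBisCO small subunit (rbcS), which serves as the chloroplast transit peptide. This is joined to the coding sequence of Catharanthus roseus geraniol 8-oxidase (CrG8H, CYP76B6, also known as G10H), and the unit ends with the CaMV 35S terminator/polyadenylation signal. The enzyme is a cytochrome P450 that hydroxylates geraniol, an early step towards the terpenoid indole alkaloids, and the transit peptide is intended to direct it to the plastid. According to the record, the plasmid was made for transient expression during reconstitution of monoterpene indole alkaloid biosynthesis in Nicotiana benthamiana. As a position-4 Level 1 part, it can also be combined with units from other positions into multigene Level 2 constructs.
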