Features (pLannotate 1.2.2; 14 found; start..end, strand, type, name):
    140..164     +  misc_feature   LB T-DNA repeat: left border repeat from nopaline C58 T-DNA
    350..695     +  promoter       CaMV 35S promoter: strong constitutive promoter from cauliflower mosaic virus
    647..693     +  promoter       minimal CaMV 35S promoter: minimal 35S promoter from cauliflower mosaic virus
    724..777     +  misc_feature   TMV Ω: translational enhancer from the tobacco mosaic virus 5'-leader sequence (Gallie et al., 1988)
    786..965     +  CDS            rbcS (fragment): RBS_NICBE - Experimental evidence at protein level: Swiss-Prot protein existence level 1. (Microbial infection) Required for tobamovirus movement (e.g. tobacco mosaic virus (TMV)). From Nicotiana benthamiana.
    963..2441    +  CDS            CYP76B6: C76B6_CATRO - Also known as G10H. Experimental evidence at protein level: Swiss-Prot protein existence level 1. Hydroxylase involved in the biosynthesis of hydroxygeraniol, a precursor of the terpenoid indole alkaloids such as vinblastine and vincristine. Also able to hydroxylate in vitro nerol and to catalyze 3'-hydroxylation of the flavanone naringenin to form eriodictyol. No activity with apigenin, kaempferol, p-coumaric acid and ferulic acid as substrates. From Catharanthus roseus (Madagascar periwinkle) (Vinca rosea).
   2479..2653    +  polyA_signal   CaMV poly(A) signal: cauliflower mosaic virus polyadenylation signal
   2698..2722    +  misc_feature   RB T-DNA repeat: right border repeat from nopaline C58 T-DNA
   2834..2854    -  CDS            TetR (fragment): tetracycline resistance regulatory protein; tetR
   2881..4026    -  CDS            trfA: TRFA_ECOLX - Experimental evidence at protein level: Swiss-Prot protein existence level 1. Also involved in plasmid copy number control, promoting intermolecular coupling of protein bound iterons at oriV, which inhibits replication initiation. From Escherichia coli.
   4362..4950    -  rep_origin     ori: high-copy-number ColE1/pMB1/pBR322/pUC origin of replication
   5121..5981    -  CDS            AmpR: β-lactamase; bla; confers resistance to ampicillin, carbenicillin, and related antibiotics
   5982..6086    -  promoter       AmpR promoter: bla
   6173..48      -  rep_origin     oriV (across the origin): incP origin of replication
>Addgene plasmid #177046 | pEPQD1CB0114 | addgene full sequence | sequence record 349418 | Addgene NGS Result
TAGACGGCCGCCAGCCCAGCGGCGAGGGCAACCAGCCCGGTGAGCGTCGCAAAGGAGATCCTGATCTGAC
TGATGGGCTGCCTGTATCGAGTGGTGATTTTGTGCCGAGCTGCCGGTCGGGGAGCTGTTGGCTGGCTGGT
GGCAGGATATATTGTGGTGTAAACAAATTGACGCTTAGACAACTTAATAACACATTGCGGACGTTTTTAA
TGTACTGGGGTGGATGCAGTGGGCCCCACTCTGTGAAGACAATTACGAATTCCCATGGGGAGGTCAACAT
GGTGGAGCACGACACTCTGGTCTACTCCAAAAATGTCAAAGATACAGTCTCAGAAGATCAAAGGGCTATT
GAGACTTTTCAACAAAGGATAATTTCGGGAAACCTCCTCGGATTCCATTGCCCAGCTATCTGTCACTTCA
TCGAAAGGACAGTAGAAAAGGAAGGTGGCTCCTACAAATGCCATCATTGCGATAAAGGAAAGGCTATCAT
TCAAGATCTCTCTGCCGACAGTGGTCCCAAAGATGGACCCCCACCCACGAGGAGCATCGTGGAAAAAGAA
GAGGTTCCAACCACGTCTACAAAGCAAGTGGATTGATGTGACATCTCCACTGACGTAAGGGATGACGCAC
AATCCCACTATCCTTCGCAAGACCCTTCCTCTATATAAGGAAGTTCATTTCATTTGGAGAGGACACGCTA
CTGTATAAGAGCTCATTTTTACAACAATTACCAACAACAACAAACAACAAACAACATTACAATTACATTT
ACAATTATCGATAACATGGCTTCTTCTATGCTTTCTTCTGCTGCTGTTGTTGCTACTCGTGCTAGTGCTG
CTCAAGCTAGTATGGTTGCTCCTTTTACTGGACTTAAGTCTGCTGCTTCTTTTCCTGTTACTAGAAAGCA
AAACAACCTTGATATTACTTCTATTGCTAGTAACGGAGGAAGAGTTCGAGCAATGGATTACCTTACCATA
ATATTAACTTTACTATTTGCCTTGACTCTCTATGAAGCCTTCAGCTACCTATCCAGAAGAACCAAAAACC
TTCCTCCAGGACCATCGCCATTGCCGTTCATCGGAAGCCTCCATTTATTAGGCGACCAACCACACAAATC
CTTAGCAAAACTTTCCAAAAAACACGGTCCAATTATGAGTCTCAAATTAGGCCAGATCACTACAATCGTC
ATATCTTCATCAACAATGGCGAAAGAAGTTCTTCAAAAACAGGATTTAGCATTTTCAAGCAGATCAGTTC
CAAACGCACTCCACGCTCACAATCAATTCAAATTCTCCGTTGTATGGCTTCCGGTAGCCTCACGATGGAG
AAGCCTTCGAAAAGTTTTGAATTCTAATATATTTTCCGGCAATCGGCTCGACGCTAATCAACATTTGAGA
ACTAGAAAAGTACAGGAACTAATTGCGTATTGCCGGAAAAATAGCCAGAGCGGAGAAGCGGTTGACGTCG
GCCGAGCTGCTTTTAGAACTTCGTTGAATTTGTTGTCGAATTTGATTTTTTCAAAGGATTTGACGGATCC
TTATTCGGATTCTGCCAAGGAATTCAAGGATTTGGTTTGGAATATAATGGTTGAGGCGGGGAAACCTAAT
TTGGTCGATTTTTTTCCCCTGCTTGAAAAAGTTGATCCTCAAGGTATACGACATCGTATGACGATTCACT
TTGGGGAAGTTCTTAAGCTTTTTGGTGGACTTGTTAATGAAAGATTGGAGCAAAGAAGATCAAAAGGGGA
AAAAAATGATGTGTTGGATGTACTTCTAACTACCAGCCAAGAAAGCCCTGAGGAAATCGATAGAACTCAC
ATTGAGCGAATGTGCTTGGACCTGTTTGTAGCAGGGACGGACACAACATCAAGCACATTAGAATGGGCAA
TGTCAGAAATGCTTAAAAACCCAGACAAAATGAAGAAAACCCAAGATGAACTTGCACAAGTAATCGGCAG
AGGAAAAACAATAGAAGAATCCGATATTAACCGCTTACCTTACTTAAGATGCGTTATGAAAGAAACCTTA
AGGATACATCCACCAGTTCCCTTCTTAATTCCTCGCAAAGTGGAACAAAGTGTTGAGGTTTGTGGATACA
ATGTCCCTAAAGGATCACAAGTTCTTGTGAATGCTTGGGCAATTGGACGTGATGAAACTGTTTGGGATGA
TGCTTTGGCATTCAAACCCGAGAGATTTATGGAATCTGAATTGGATATCCGTGGAAGAGATTTCGAGCTG
ATTCCGTTCGGTGCTGGCCGAAGAATTTGCCCAGGGTTGCCATTGGCACTAAGGACTGTGCCTTTGATGC
TTGGTTCTTTGTTGAACTCTTTTAATTGGAAGCTTGAAGGTGGGATGGCTCCAAAAGATTTGGATATGGA
GGAGAAGTTTGGTATTACACTGCAGAAGGCTCATCCTTTGCGTGCTGTACCAAGCACCCTTTAAGCTTCT
CTAGCTAGAGTCGATCGACAAGCTCGAGTTTCTCCATAATAATGTGTGAGTAGTTCCCAGATAAGGGAAT
TAGGGTTCCTATAGGGTTTCGCTCATGTGTTGAGCATATAAGAAACCCTTAGTATGTATTTGTATTTGTA
AAATACTTCTATCAATAAAATTTCTAATTCCTAAAACCAAAATCCAGTACTAAAATCCAGATCGCTCAGA
TTGTCTTCTGCACGAAGTGGTTTAAACTATCAGTGTTTGACAGGATATATTGGCGGGTAAACCTAAGAGA
AAAGAGCGTTTATTAGAATAATCGGATATTTAAAAGGGCGTGAAAAGGTTTATCCGTTCGTCCATTTGTA
TGTGCATGCCAACCACAGGGTTCCCCAGATCAGGCGCTGGCTGCTGAACCCCCAGCCGGAACTGACCCCA
CAAGGCCCTAGCGTTTGCAATGCACCAGGTCATCATTGACCCAGGCGTGTTCCACCAGGCCGCTGCCTCG
CAACTCTTCGCAGGCTTCGCCGACCTGCTCGCGCCACTTCTTCACGCGGGTGGAATCCGATCCGCACATG
AGGCGGAAGGTTTCCAGCTTGAGCGGGTACGGCTCCCGGTGCGAGCTGAAATAGTCGAACATCCGTCGGG
CCGTCGGCGACAGCTTGCGGTACTTCTCCCATATGAATTTCGTGTAGTGGTCGCCAGCAAACAGCACGAC
GATTTCCTCGTCGATCAGGACCTGGCAACGGGACGTTTTCTTGCCACGGTCCAGGACGCGGAAGCGGTGC
AGCAGCGACACCGATTCCAGGTGCCCAACGCGGTCGGACGTGAAGCCCATCGCCGTCGCCTGTAGGCGCG
ACAGGCATTCCTCGGCCTTCGTGTAATACCGGCCATTGATCGACCAGCCCAGGTCCTGGCAAAGCTCGTA
GAACGTGAAGGTGATCGGCTCGCCGATAGGGGTGCGCTTCGCGTACTCCAACACCTGCTGCCACACCAGT
TCGTCATCGTCGGCCCGCAGCTCGACGCCGGTGTAGGTGATCTTCACGTCCTTGTTGACGTGGAAAATGA
CCTTGTTTTGCAGCGCCTCGCGCGGGATTTTCTTGTTGCGCGTGGTGAACAGGGCAGAGCGGGCCGTGTC
GTTTGGCATCGCTCGCATCGTGTCCGGCCACGGCGCAATATCGAACAAGGAAAGCTGCATTTCCTTGATC
TGCTGCTTCGTGTGTTTCAGCAACGCGGCCTGCTTGGCCTCGCTGACCTGTTTTGCCAGGTCCTCGCCGG
CGGTTTTTCGCTTCTTGGTCGTCATAGTTCCTCGCGTGTCGATGGTCATCGACTTCGCCAAACCTGCCGC
CTCCTGTTCAAGACGACGCGAACGCTCCACGGCGGCCGATGGCGCGGGCAGGGCAGGGGGAGCCAGTTGC
ACGCTGTCGCGCTCGATCTTGGCCGTAGCTTGCTGGACCATCGAGCCGACGGACTGGAAGGTTTCGCGGG
GCGCACGCATGACGGTGCGGCTTGCGATGGTTTCGGCATCCTCGGCGGAAAACCCCGCGTCGATCAGTTC
TTGCCTGTATGCCTTCCGGTCAAACGTCCGATTCATTCACCCTCCTTGCGGGATTGCCCCGACTCACGCC
GGGGCAATGTGCCCTTATTCCTGATTTGACCCGCCTGGTGCCTTGGTGTCCAGATAATCCACCTTATCGG
CAATGAAGTCGGTCCCGTAGACCGTCTGGCCGTCCTTCTCGTACTTGGTATTCCGAATCTTGCCCTGCAC
GAATACCAGCGACCCCTTGCCCAAATACTTGCCGTGGGCCTCGGCCTGAGAGCCAAAACACTTGATGCGG
AAGAAGTCGGTGCGCTCCTGCTTGTCGCCGGCATCGTTGCGCCACATCTAGGATCTGCCAGGAACCGTAA
AAAGGCCGCGTTGCTGGCGTTTTTCCATAGGCTCCGCCCCCCTGACGAGCATCACAAAAATCGACGCTCA
AGTCAGAGGTGGCGAAACCCGACAGGACTATAAAGATACCAGGCGTTTCCCCCTGGAAGCTCCCTCGTGC
GCTCTCCTGTTCCGACCCTGCCGCTTACCGGATACCTGTCCGCCTTTCTCCCTTCGGGAAGCGTGGCGCT
TTCTCATAGCTCACGCTGTAGGTATCTCAGTTCGGTGTAGGTCGTTCGCTCCAAGCTGGGCTGTGTGCAC
GAACCCCCCGTTCAGCCCGACCGCTGCGCCTTATCCGGTAACTATCGTCTTGAGTCCAACCCGGTAAGAC
ACGACTTATCGCCACTGGCAGCAGCCACTGGTAACAGGATTAGCAGAGCGAGGTATGTAGGCGGTGCTAC
AGAGTTCTTGAAGTGGTGGCCTAACTACGGCTACACTAGAAGAACAGTATTTGGTATCTGCGCTCTGCTG
AAGCCAGTTACCTTCGGAAAAAGAGTTGGTAGCTCTTGATCCGGCAAACAAACCACCGCTGGTAGCGGTG
GTTTTTTTGTTTGCAAGCAGCAGATTACGCGCAGAAAAAAAGGATCTCAAGAAGATCCTTTGATCTTTTC
TACGGGGTCTGACGCTCAGTGGAACGAAAACTCACGTTAAGGGATTTTGGTCATGAGATTATCAAAAAGG
ATCTTCACCTAGATCCTTTTAAATTAAAAATGAAGTTTTAAATCAATCTAAAGTATATATGAGTAAACTT
GGTCTGACAGTTACCAATGCTTAATCAGTGAGGCACCTATCTCAGCGATCTGTCTATTTCGTTCATCCAT
AGTTGCCTGACTCCCCGTCGTGTAGATAACTACGATACGGGAGGGCTTACCATCTGGCCCCAGTGCTGCA
ATGATACCGCGAGAACCACGCTCACCGGCTCCAGATTTATCAGCAATAAACCAGCCAGCCGGAAGGGCCG
AGCGCAGAAGTGGTCCTGCAACTTTATCCGCCTCCATCCAGTCTATTAATTGTTGCCGGGAAGCTAGAGT
AAGTAGTTCGCCAGTTAATAGTTTGCGCAACGTTGTTGCCATTGCTACAGGCATCGTGGTGTCACGCTCG
TCGTTTGGTATGGCTTCATTCAGCTCCGGTTCCCAACGATCAAGGCGAGTTACATGATCCCCCATGTTGT
GCAAAAAAGCGGTTAGCTCCTTCGGTCCTCCGATCGTTGTCAGAAGTAAGTTGGCCGCAGTGTTATCACT
CATGGTTATGGCAGCACTGCATAATTCTCTTACTGTCATGCCATCCGTAAGATGCTTTTCTGTGACTGGT
GAGTACTCAACCAAGTCATTCTGAGAATAGTGTATGCGGCGACCGAGTTGCTCTTGCCCGGCGTCAATAC
GGGATAATACCGCGCCACATAGCAGAACTTTAAAAGTGCTCATCATTGGAAAACGTTCTTCGGGGCGAAA
ACTCTCAAGGATCTTACCGCTGTTGAGATCCAGTTCGATGTAACCCACTCGTGCACCCAACTGATCTTCA
GCATCTTTTACTTTCACCAGCGTTTCTGGGTGAGCAAAAACAGGAAGGCAAAATGCCGCAAAAAAGGGAA
TAAGGGCGACACGGAAATGTTGAATACTCATACTCTTCCTTTTTCAATATTATTGAAGCATTTATCAAGG
TTATTGTCTCATGAGCGGATACATATTTGAATGTATTTAGAAAAATAAACAAATAGGGGTTCCGCGCACG
AATTGGCCAGCGCTGCCATTTTTGGGGTGAGGCCGTTCGCGGCCGAGGGGCGCAGCCCCTGGGGGGATGG
GAGGCCCGCGTTAGCGGGCCGGGAGGGTTCGAGAAGGGGGGGCACCCCCCTTCGGCGTGCGCGGTCACGC
GCACAGGGCGCAGCCCTGGTTAAAAACAAGGTTTATAAATATTGGTTTAAAAGCAGGTTAAAAGACAGGT
TAGCGGTGGCCGAAAAACGGGCGGAAACCCTTGCAAATGCTGGATTTTCTGCCTGTGGACAGCCCCTCAA
ATGTCAATAGGTGCGCCCCTCATCTGTCAGCACTCTGCCCCTCAAGTGTCAAGGATCGCGCCCCTCATCT
GTCAGTAGTCGCGCCCCTCAAGTGTCAATACCGCAGGGCACTTATCCCCAGGCTTGTCCACATCATCTGT
GGGAAACTCGCGTAAAATCAGGCGTTTTCGCCGATTTGCGAGGCTGGCCAGCTCCACGTCGCCGGCCGAA
ATCGAGCCTGCCCCTCATCTGTCAACGCCGCGCCGGGTGAGTCGGCCCCTCAAGTGTCAACGTCCGCCCC
TCATCTGTCAGTGAGGGCCAAGTTTTCCGCGAGGTATCCACAACGCCGGCGGCCGCGGTGTCTCGCACAC
GGCTTCGACGGCGTTTCTGGCGCGTTTGCAGGGCCA
